>Addgene plasmid #136795 | pEBTet-SNAP-STIL | depositor full sequence | sequence record 264024 | Full Sequence
TTGTACAAAGTGGTGATGGCAGCTAGCGGCGCGCCCGGCCGCTCGAGTCTAGAGGGCCCGTTTAAACCCG
CTGATCAGCCTCGACTGTGCCTTCTAGTTGCCAGCCATCTGTTGTTTGCCCCTCCCCCGTGCCTTCCTTG
ACCCTGGAAGGTGCCACTCCCACTGTCCTTTCCTAATAAAATGAGGAAATTGCATCGCATTGTCTGAGTA
GGTGTCATTCTATTCTGGGGGGTGGGGTGGGGCAGGACAGCAAGGGGGAGGATTGGGAAGACAATAGCAG
GCTAGAGGATCGATCCCCGCCCCGGACGAACTAAACCTGACTACGACATCTCTGCCCCTTCTTCGCGGGG
CAGTGCATGTAATCCCTTCAGTTGGTTGGTACAACTTGCCAACTGGGCCCTGTTCCACATGTGACACGGG
GGGGGACCAAACACAAAGGGGTTCTCTGACTGTAGTTGACATCCTTATAAATGGATGTGCACATTTGCCA
ACACTGAGTGGCTTTCATCCTGGAGCAGACTTTGCAGTCTGTGGACTGCAACACAACATTGCCTTTATGT
GTAACTCTTGGCTGAAGCTCTTACACCAATGCTGGGGGACATGTACCTCCCAGGGGCCCAGGAAGACTAC
GGGAGGCTACACCAACGTCAATCAGAGGGGCCTGTGTAGCTACCGATAAGCGGACCCTCAAGAGGGCATT
AGCAATAGTGTTTATAAGGCCCCCTTGTTAACCCTAAACGGGTAGCATATGCTTCCCGGGTAGTAGTATA
TACTATCCAGACTAACCCTAATTCAATAGCATATGTTACCCAACGGGAAGCATATGCTATCGAATTAGGG
TTAGTAAAAGGGTCCTAAGGAACAGCGATATCTCCCACCCCATGAGCTGTCACGGTTTTATTTACATGGG
GTCAGGATTCCACGAGGGTAGTGAACCATTTTAGTCACAAGGGCAGTGGCTGAAGATCAAGGAGCGGGCA
GTGAACTCTCCTGAATCTTCGCCTGCTTCTTCATTCTCCTTCGTTTAGCTAATAGAATAACTGCTGAGTT
GTGAACAGTAAGGTGTATGTGAGGTGCTCGAAAACAAGGTTTCAGGTGACGCCCCCAGAATAAAATTTGG
ACGGGGGGTTCAGTGGTGGCATTGTGCTATGACACCAATATAACCCTCACAAACCCCTTGGGCAATAAAT
ACTAGTGTAGGAATGAAACATTCTGAATATCTTTAACAATAGAAATCCATGGGGTGGGGACAAGCCGTAA
AGACTGGATGTCCATCTCACACGAATTTATGGCTATGGGCAACACATAATCCTAGTGCAATATGATACTG
GGGTTATTAAGATGTGTCCCAGGCAGGGACCAAGACAGGTGAACCATGTTGTTACACTCTATTTGTAACA
AGGGGAAAGAGAGTGGACGCCGACAGCAGCGGACTCCACTGGTTGTCTCTAACACCCCCGAAAATTAAAC
GGGGCTCCACGCCAATGGGGCCCATAAACAAAGACAAGTGGCCACTCTTTTTTTTGAAATTGTGGAGTGG
GGGCACGCGTCAGCCCCCACACGCCGCCCTGCGGTTTTGGACTGTAAAATAAGGGTGTAATAACTTGGCT
GATTGTAACCCCGCTAACCACTGCGGTCAAACCACTTGCCCACAAAACCACTAATGGCACCCCGGGGAAT
ACCTGCATAAGTAGGTGGGCGGGCCAAGATAGGGGCGCGATTGCTGCGATCTGGAGGACAAATTACACAC
ACTTGCGCCTGAGCGCCAAGCACAGGGTTGTTGGTCCTCATATTCACGAGGTCGCTGAGAGCACGGTGGG
CTAATGTTGCCATGGGTAGCATATACTACCCAAATATCTGGATAGCATATGCTATCCTAATCTATATCTG
GGTAGCATAGGCTATCCTAATCTATATCTGGGTAGCATATGCTATCCTAATCTATATCTGGGTAGTATAT
GCTATCCTAATTTATATCTGGGTAGCATAGGCTATCCTAATCTATATCTGGGTAGCATATGCTATCCTAA
TCTATATCTGGGTAGTATATGCTATCCTAATCTGTATCCGGGTAGCATATGCTATCCTAATAGAGATTAG
GGTAGTATATGCTATCCTAATTTATATCTGGGTAGCATATACTACCCAAATATCTGGATAGCATATGCTA
TCCTAATCTATATCTGGGTAGCATATGCTATCCTAATCTATATCTGGGTAGCATAGGCTATCCTAATCTA
TATCTGGGTAGCATATGCTATCCTAATCTATATCTGGGTAGTATATGCTATCCTAATTTATATCTGGGTA
GCATAGGCTATCCTAATCTATATCTGGGTAGCATATGCTATCCTAATCTATATCTGGGTAGTATATGCTA
TCCTAATCTGTATCCGGGTAGCATATGCTATCCTCATGCATATACAGTCAGCATATGATACCCAGTAGTA
GAGTGGGAGTGCTATCCTTTGCATATGCCGCCACCTCCCAAGGGGGCGTGAATTTTCGCTGCTTGTCCTT
TTCCTGCTGGTTGCTCCCATTCTTAGGTGAATTTAAGGAGGCCAGGCTAAAGCCGTCGCATGTCTGATTG
CTCACCAGGTAAATGTCGCTAATGTTTTCCAACGCGAGAAGGTGTTGAGCGCGGAGCTGAGTGACGTGAC
AACATGGGTATGCCCAATTGCCCCATGTTGGGAGGACGAAAATGGTGACAAGACAGATGGCCAGAAATAC
ACCAACAGCACGCATGATGTCTACTGGGGATTTATTCTTTAGTGCGGGGGAATACACGGCTTTTAATACG
ATTGAGGGCGTCTCCTAACAAGTTACATCACTCCTGCCCTTCCTCACCCTCATCTCCATCACCTCCTTCA
TCTCCGTCATCTCCGTCATCACCCTCCGCGGCAGCCCCTTCCACCATAGGTGGAAACCAGGGAGGCAAAT
CTACTCCATCGTCAAAGCTGCACACAGTCACCCTGATATTGCAGGTAGGAGCGGGCTTTGTCATAACAAG
GTCCTTAATCGCATCCTTCAAAACCTCAGCAAATATATGAGTTTGTAAAAAGACCATGAAATAACAGACA
ATGGACTCCCTTAGCGGGCCAGGTTGTGGGCCGGGTCCAGGGGCCATTCCAAAGGGGAGACGACTCAATG
GTGTAAGACGACATTGTGGAATAGCAAGGGCAGTTCCTCGCCTTAGGTTGTAAAGGGAGGTCTTACTACC
TCCATATACGAACACACCGGCGACCCAAGTTCCTTCGTCGGTAGTCCTTTCTACGTGACTCCTAGCCAGG
AGAGCTCTTAAACCTTCTGCAATGTTCTCAAATTTCGGGTTGGAACCTCCTTGACCACGATGCTTTTCCA
AACCACCCTCCTTTTTTGCGCCCTGCCTCCATCACCCTGACCCCGGGGTCCAGTGCTTGGGCCTTCTCCT
GGGTCATCTGCGGGGCCCTGCTCTATCGCTCCCGGGGGCACGTCAGGCTCACCATCTGGGCCACCTTCTT
GGTGGTATTCAAAATAATCGGCTTCCCCTACAGGGTGGAAAAATGGCCTTCTACCTGGAGGGGGCCTGCG
CGGTGGAGACCCGGATGATGATGACTGACTACTGGGACTCCTGGGCCTCTTTTCTCCACGTCCACGACCT
CTCCCCCTGGCTCTTTCACGACTTCCCCCCCTGGCTCTTTCACGTCCTCTACCCCGGCGGCCTCCACTAC
CTCCTCGACCCCGGCCTCCACTACCTCCTCGACCCCGGCCTCCACTGCCTCCTCGACCCCGGCCTCCACC
TCCTGCTCCTGCCCCTCCTGCTCCTGCCCCTCCTCCTGCTCCTGCCCCTCCTGCCCCTCCTGCTCCTGCC
CCTCCTGCCCCTCCTGCTCCTGCCCCTCCTGCCCCTCCTGCTCCTGCCCCTCCTGCCCCTCCTCCTGCTC
CTGCCCCTCCTGCCCCTCCTCCTGCTCCTGCCCCTCCTGCCCCTCCTGCTCCTGCCCCTCCTGCCCCTCC
TGCTCCTGCCCCTCCTGCCCCTCCTGCTCCTGCCCCTCCTGCTCCTGCCCCTCCTGCTCCTGCCCCTCCT
GCTCCTGCCCCTCCTGCCCCTCCTGCCCCTCCTCCTGCTCCTGCCCCTCCTGCTCCTGCCCCTCCTGCCC
CTCCTGCCCCTCCTGCTCCTGCCCCTCCTCCTGCTCCTGCCCCTCCTGCCCCTCCTGCCCCTCCTCCTGC
TCCTGCCCCTCCTGCCCCTCCTCCTGCTCCTGCCCCTCCTCCTGCTCCTGCCCCTCCTGCCCCTCCTGCC
CCTCCTCCTGCTCCTGCCCCTCCTGCCCCTCCTCCTGCTCCTGCCCCTCCTCCTGCTCCTGCCCCTCCTG
CCCCTCCTGCCCCTCCTCCTGCTCCTGCCCCTCCTCCTGCTCCTGCCCCTCCTGCCCCTCCTGCCCCTCC
TGCCCCTCCTCCTGCTCCTGCCCCTCCTCCTGCTCCTGCCCCTCCTGCTCCTGCCCCTCCCGCTCCTGCT
CCTGCTCCTGTTCCACCGTGGGTCCCTTTGCAGCCAATGCAACTTGGACGTTTTTGGGGTCTCCGGACAC
CATCTCTATGTCTTGGCCCTGATCCTGAGCCGCCCGGGGCTCCTGGTCTTCCGCCTCCTCGTCCTCGTCC
TCTTCCCCGTCCTCGTCCATGGTTATCACCCCCTCTTCTTTGAGGTCCACTGCCGCCGGAGCCTTCTGGT
CCAGATGTGTCTCCCTTCTCTCCTAGGCCATTTCCAGGTCCTGTACCTGGCCCCTCGTCAGACATGATTC
ACACTAAAAGAGATCAATAGACATCTTTATTAGACGACGCTCAGTGAATACAGGGAGTGCAGACTCCTGC
CCCCTCCAACAGCCCCCCCACCCTCATCCCCTTCATGGTCGCTGTCAGACAGATCCAGGTCTGAAAATTC
CCCATCCTCCGAACCATCCTCGTCCTCATCACCAATTACTCGCAGCCCGGAAAACTCCCGCTGAACATCC
TCAAGATTTGCGTCCTGAGCCTCAAGCCAGGCCTCAAATTCCTCGTCCCCCTTTTTGCTGGACGGTAGGG
ATGGGGATTCTCGGGACCCCTCCTCTTCCTCTTCAAGGTCACCAGACAGAGATGCTACTGGGGCAACGGA
AGAAAAGCTGGGTGCGGCCTGTGAGGATCAGCTTATCGATGATAAGCTGTCAAACATGAGAATTCTTGAA
GACGAAAGGGCCTCGTGATACGCCTATTTTTATAGGTTAATGTCATGATAATAATGGTTTCTTAGACGTC
AGGTGGCACTTTTCGGGGAAATGTGCGCGGAACCCCTATTTGTTTATTTTTCTAAATACATTCAAATATG
TATCCGCTCATGAGACAATAACCCTGATAAATGCTTCAATAATATTGAAAAAGGAAGAGTATGAGTATTC
AACATTTCCGTGTCGCCCTTATTCCCTTTTTTGCGGCATTTTGCCTTCCTGTTTTTGCTCACCCAGAAAC
GCTGGTGAAAGTAAAAGATGCTGAAGATCAGTTGGGTGCACGAGTGGGTTACATCGAACTGGATCTCAAC
AGCGGTAAGATCCTTGAGAGTTTTCGCCCCGAAGAACGTTTTCCAATGATGAGCACTTTTAAAGTTCTGC
TATGTGGCGCGGTATTATCCCGTGTTGACGCCGGGCAAGAGCAACTCGGTCGCCGCATACACTATTCTCA
GAATGACTTGGTTGAGTACTCACCAGTCACAGAAAAGCATCTTACGGATGGCATGACAGTAAGAGAATTA
TGCAGTGCTGCCATAACCATGAGTGATAACACTGCGGCCAACTTACTTCTGACAACGATCGGAGGACCGA
AGGAGCTAACCGCTTTTTTGCACAACATGGGGGATCATGTAACTCGCCTTGATCGTTGGGAACCGGAGCT
GAATGAAGCCATACCAAACGACGAGCGTGACACCACGATGCCTGCAGCAATGGCAACAACGTTGCGCAAA
CTATTAACTGGCGAACTACTTACTCTAGCTTCCCGGCAACAATTAATAGACTGGATGGAGGCGGATAAAG
TTGCAGGACCACTTCTGCGCTCGGCCCTTCCGGCTGGCTGGTTTATTGCTGATAAATCTGGAGCCGGTGA
GCGTGGGTCTCGCGGTATCATTGCAGCACTGGGGCCAGATGGTAAGCCCTCCCGTATCGTAGTTATCTAC
ACGACGGGGAGTCAGGCAACTATGGATGAACGAAATAGACAGATCGCTGAGATAGGTGCCTCACTGATTA
AGCATTGGTAACTGTCAGACCAAGTTTACTCATATATACTTTAGATTGATTTAAAACTTCATTTTTAATT
TAAAAGGATCTAGGTGAAGATCCTTTTTGATAATCTCATGACCAAAATCCCTTAACGTGAGTTTTCGTTC
CACTGAGCGTCAGACCCCGTAGAAAAGATCAAAGGATCTTCTTGAGATCCTTTTTTTCTGCGCGTAATCT
GCTGCTTGCAAACAAAAAAACCACCGCTACCAGCGGTGGTTTGTTTGCCGGATCAAGAGCTACCAACTCT
TTTTCCGAAGGTAACTGGCTTCAGCAGAGCGCAGATACCAAATACTGTCCTTCTAGTGTAGCCGTAGTTA
GGCCACCACTTCAAGAACTCTGTAGCACCGCCTACATACCTCGCTCTGCTAATCCTGTTACCAGTGGCTG
CTGCCAGTGGCGATAAGTCGTGTCTTACCGGGTTGGACTCAAGACGATAGTTACCGGATAAGGCGCAGCG
GTCGGGCTGAACGGGGGGTTCGTGCACACAGCCCAGCTTGGAGCGAACGACCTACACCGAACTGAGATAC
CTACAGCGTGAGCTATGAGAAAGCGCCACGCTTCCCGAAGGGAGAAAGGCGGACAGGTATCCGGTAAGCG
GCAGGGTCGGAACAGGAGAGCGCACGAGGGAGCTTCCAGGGGGAAACGCCTGGTATCTTTATAGTCCTGT
CGGGTTTCGCCACCTCTGACTTGAGCGTCGATTTTTGTGATGCTCGTCAGGGGGGCGGAGCCTATGGAAA
AACGCCAGCAACGCGGCCTTTTTACGGTTCCTGGCCTTTTGCTGGCCTTGAAGCTGTCCCTGATGGTCGT
CATCTACCTGCCTGGACAGCATGGCCTGCAACGCGGGCATCCCGATGCCGCCGGAAGCGAGAAGAATCAT
AATGGGGAAGGCCATCCAGCCTCGCGTCGAACTAGATGATCCGGCTGTGGAATGTGTGTCAGTTAGGGTG
TGGAAAGTCCCCAGGCTCCCCAGCAGGCAGAAGTATGCAAAGCATGCATCTCAATTAGTCAGCAACCAGG
TGTGGAAAGTCCCCAGGCTCCCCAGCAGGCAGAAGTATGCAAAGCATGCATCTCAATTAGTCAGCAACCA
TAGTCCCGCCCCTAACTCCGCCCATCCCGCCCCTAACTCCGCCCAGTTCCGCCCATTCTCCGCCCCATGG
CTGACTAATTTTTTTTATTTATGCAGAGGCCGAGGCCGCCTCGGCCTCTGAGCTATTCCAGAAGTAGTGA
GGAGGCTTTTTTGGAGGGTGACCGCCACGACCGGTGCCGCCACCATCCCCTGACCCACGCCCCTGACCCC
TCACAAGGAGACGACCTTCCATGACCGAGTACAAGCCCACGGTGCGCCTCGCCACCCGCGACGACGTCCC
CCGGGCCGTACGCACCCTCGCCGCCGCGTTCGCCGACTACCCCGCCACGCGCCACACCGTCGACCCCGAC
CGCCACATCGAACGCGTCACCGAGCTGCAAGAACTCTTCCTCACGCGCGTCGGGCTCGACATCGGCAAGG
TGTGGGTCGCGGACGACGGCGCCGCGGTGGCGGTCTGGACCACGCCGGAGAGCGTCGAAGCGGGGGCGGT
GTTCGCCGAGATCGGCCCGCGCATGGCCGAGTTGAGCGGTTCCCGGCTGGCCGCGCAGCAACAGATGGAA
GGCCTCCTGGCGCCGCACCGGCCCAAGGAGCCCGCGTGGTTCCTGGCCACCGTCGGCGTCTCGCCCGACC
ACCAGGGCAAGGGTCTGGGCAGCGCCGTCGTGCTCCCCGGAGTGGAGGCGGCCGAGCGCGCCGGGGTGCC
CGCCTTCCTGGAGACCTCCGCGCCCCGCAACCTCCCCTTCTACGAGCGGCTCGGCTTCACCGTCACCGCC
GACGTCGAGGTGCCCGAAGGACCGCGCACCTGGTGCATGACCCGCAAGCCCGGTGCCTGACGCCCGCCCC
ACGACCCGCAGCGCCCGACCGAAAGGAGCGCACGACCCGGTCCGACGCGGCCCGACGGGTCCGAGGGGGG
TCGACCTCGAAACTTGTTTATTGCAGCTTATAATGGTTACAAATAAAGCAATAGCATCACAAATTTCACA
AATAAAGCATTTTTTTCACTGCATTCTAGTTGTGGTTTGTCCAAACTCATCAATGTATCTTATCATGTCT
GGATCTGATCCGAACCCCTTCCTCGACCAATTCTCATGTTTGACAGCTTATCATCGCAGATCCGGGCAAC
GTTGTTGCCATTGCTCGACCAATTCTCATGTTTGACAGCTTATCATCGCAGATCCGTATGGTGCACTCTC
AGTACAATCTGCTCTGATGCCGCATAGTTAAGCCAGTATCTGCTCCCTGCTTGTGTGTTGGAGGTCGCTG
AGTAGTGCGCGAGCAAAATTTAAGCTACAACAAGGCAAGGCTTGACCGACAATTGCATGAAGAATCTGCT
TAGGGTTAGGCGTTTTGCGCTGCTTCGCGATGTACGGGCCAGATATACGCGTATCTGAGGGGACTAGGGT
GTGTTTAGGCGAAAAGCGGGGCTTCGGTTGTACGCGGTTAGGAGTCCCCTCAGGATATAGTAGTTTCGCT
TTTGCATAGGGAGGGGGAAATGTAGTCTTATGCAATACTCTTGTAGTCTTGCAACATGGTAACGATGAGT
TAGCAACATGCCTTACAAGGAGAGAAAAAGCACCGTGCATGCCGATTGGTGGAAGTAAGGTGGTACGATC
GTGCCTTATTAGGAAGGCAACAGACGGGTCTGACATGGATTGGACGAACCACTGAATTCCGCATTGCAGA
GATATTGTATTTAAGTGCCTAGCTCGATACAATAAACGCCATTTGACCATTCACCACATTGGTGTGCACC
TCCAAGCTGGCCGGGGATCCTCTAGGGCCTCTGAGCTATTCCAGAAGTAGTGAAGAGGCTTTTTTGGAGG
CCTAGGCTTTTGCAAAAAGCTCCGGATCGATCCTGAGAACTTCAGGGTGAGTTTGGGGACCCTTGATTGT
TCTTTCTTTTTCGCTATTGTAAAATTCATGTTATATGGAGGGGGCAAAGTTTTCAGGGTGTTGTTTAGAA
TGGGAAGATGTCCCTTGTATCACCATGGACCCTCATGATAATTTTGTTTCTTTCACTTTCTACTCTGTTG
ACAACCATTGTCTCCTCTTATTTTCTTTTCATTTTCTGTAACTTTTTCGTTAAACTTTAGCTTGCATTTG
TAACGAATTTTTAAATTCACTTTTGTTTATTTGTCAGATTGTAAGTACTTTCTCTAATCACTTTTTTTTC
AAGGCAATCAGGGTATATTATATTGTACTTCAGCACAGTTTTAGAGAACAATTGTTATAATTAAATGATA
AGGTAGAATATTTCTGCATATAAATTCTGGCTGGCGTGGAAATATTCTTATTGGTAGAAACAACTACATC
CTGGTCATCATCCTGCCTTTCTCTTTATGGTTACAATGATATACACTGTTTGAGATGAGGATAAAATACT
CTGAGTCCAAACCGGGCCCCTCTGCTAACCATGTTCATGCCTTCTTCTTTTTCCTACAGCTCCTGGGCAA
CGTGCTGGTTATTGTGCTGTCTCATCATTTTGGCAAAGAATTGTAATACGACTCACTATAGGGCGAATTG
ATATGTCTAGATTAGATAAAAGTAAAGTGATTAACAGCGCATTAGAGCTGCTTAATGAGGTCGGAATCGA
AGGTTTAACAACCCGTAAACTCGCCCAGAAGCTAGGTGTAGAGCAGCCTACATTGTATTGGCATGTAAAA
AATAAGCGGGCTTTGCTCGACGCCTTAGCCATTGAGATGTTAGATAGGCACCATACTCACTTTTGCCCTT
TAGAAGGGGAAAGCTGGCAAGATTTTTTACGTAATAACGCTAAAAGTTTTAGATGTGCTTTACTAAGTCA
TCGCGATGGAGCAAAAGTACATTTAGGTACACGGCCTACAGAAAAACAGTATGAAACTCTCGAAAATCAA
TTAGCCTTTTTATGCCAACAAGGTTTTTCACTAGAGAATGCATTATATGCACTCAGCGCTGTGGGGCATT
TTACTTTAGGTTGCGTATTGGAAGATCAAGAGCATCAAGTCGCTAAAGAAGAAAGGGAAACACCTACTAC
TGATAGTATGCCGCCATTATTACGACAAGCTATCGAATTATTTGATCACCAAGGTGCAGAGCCAGCCTTC
TTATTCGGCCTTGAATTGATCATATGCGGATTAGAAAAACAACTTAAATGTGAAAGTGGGTCCGCGTACA
GCGGATCCCGGGAATTCAGATCTTATTAAAGCAGAACTTGTTTATTGCAGCTTATAATGGTTACAAATAA
AGCAATAGCATCACAAATTTCACAAATAAAGCATTTTTTTCACTGCATTCTAGTTGTGGTTTGTCCAAAC
TCATCAATGTATCTTATCATGTCTGGTCGAATCCATGGCGCAGAACTGGTAGGTATGGAAGATCCGCGTT
GACATTGATTATTGACTAGTTATTAATAGTAATCAATTACGGGGTCATTAGTTCATAGCCCATATATGGA
GTTCCGCGTTACATAACTTACGGTAAATGGCCCGCCTGGCTGACCGCCCAACGACCCCCGCCCATTGACG
TCAATAATGACGTATGTTCCCATAGTAACGCCAATAGGGACTTTCCATTGACGTCAATGGGTGGAGTATT
TACGGTAAACTGCCCACTTGGCAGTACATCAAGTGTATCATATGCCAAGTACGCCCCCTATTGACGTCAA
TGACGGTAAATGGCCCGCCTGGCATTATGCCCAGTACATGACCTTATGGGACTTTCCTACTTGGCAGTAC
ATCTACGTATTAGTCATCGCTATTACCATGGTGATGCGGTTTTGGCAGTACATCAATGGGCGTGGATAGC
GGTTTGACTCACGGGGATTTCCAAGTCTCCACCCCATTGACGTCAATGGGAGTTTGTTTTGGCACCAAAA
TCAACGGGACTTTCCAAAATGTCGTAACAACTCCGCCCCATTGACGCAAATGGGCGGTAGGCGTGTACGG
TGGGAGGTCTATATAAGCAGAGCTCTCCCTATCAGTGATAGAGATCTCCCTATCAGTGATAGAGATCGTC
GACGAGCTCGTTTAGTGAACCGTCAGATCGCCTGGAGACGCCATCCACGCTGTTTTGACCTCCATAGAAG
ACACCGGGACCGATCCAGCCTCCGGACTCTAGCGTTTAAACTTAAGCTTACCACCATGGATTATAAAGAC
GATGATGACAAGCACCACCACCACCACCACGACAAGGATTGTGAAATGAAACGCACCACACTGGACAGCC
CTTTGGGGAAGCTGGAGCTGTCTGGTTGTGAGCAGGGTCTGCACGAAATAATTTTTCTGGGCAAGGGGAC
GTCTGCAGCTGATGCCGTGGAGGTCCCAGCCCCCGCTGCGGTTCTCGGAGGTCCGGAGCCCCTGATGCAG
GCTACAGCCTGGCTGAATGCCTATTTCCACCAGCCCGAGGCTATCGAAGAGTTCCCCGTGCCGGCTCTTC
ACCATCCCGTTTTCCAGCAAGAGTCGTTCACCAGACAGGTGTTATGGAAGCTGCTGAAGGTTGTGAAATT
CGGAGAAGTGATTTCTTACTCTCACTTAGCAGCCCTGGCAGGCAACCCCGCAGCCACGGCAGCAGTGAAG
ACGGCACTGAGTGGCAATCCTGTCCCTATCCTGATCCCGTGCCACAGAGTGGTCCAGGGGGATTTGGATG
TGGGCGGTTACGAGGGTGGACTGGCCGTGAAGGAATGGCTTCTGGCCCATGAAGGCCACCGGTTGGGGAA
GCCAGGCTTGGGATTCGAACTGGAGGTGCTGTTCCAGGGCCCCGGTACCGCCATCACAAGTTTGTACAAA
AAAGCAGGCTTAATGGAGCCTATATATCCTTTTGCACGGCCCCAGATGAATACCAGGTTTCCTTCAAGCA
GGATGGTACCTTTCCACTTTCCTCCATCAAAATGTGCACTTTGGAACCCAACGCCAACTGGAGATTTCAT
CTACTTACATCTCAGTTACTACAGAAATCCAAAGCTTGTGGTGACTGAGAAGACCATCCGACTTGCTTAT
CGTCATGCTAAGCAGAATAAAAAAAATTCGTCATGCTTTTTACTTGGTTCTCTGACAGCAGACGAAGATG
AAGAAGGTGTAACATTGACAGTAGATCGCTTTGATCCTGGTCGAGAAGTACCTGAATGCCTAGAAATAAC
CCCTACTGCTTCTCTTCCTGGGGACTTTTTGATTCCATGCAAAGTTCATACTCAAGAACTTTGTTCAAGA
GAAATGATAGTTCACAGTGTAGATGACTTCAGTTCAGCTTTAAAGGCTCTACAGTGCCATATATGTAGCA
AAGATTCCTTGGACTGTGGTAAGCTGCTTTCCCTAAGAGTTCATATCACTTCCAGGGAGAGTTTGGACAG
TGTGGAATTTGACTTGCATTGGGCAGCAGTAACTCTAGCAAATAACTTTAAATGCACACCTGTGAAGCCC
ATCCCCATTATTCCAACAGCTCTGGCAAGAAACTTGAGCAGTAATCTGAATATTTCTCAAGTTCAAGGGA
CTTATAAATATGGATATCTTACCATGGATGAAACACGCAAATTGTTACTTTTGTTGGAATCTGATCCCAA
GGTTTATTCTCTACCATTGGTGGGAATTTGGCTGTCTGGAATTACACATATCTATAGTCCTCAGGTATGG
GCTTGCTGTTTGCGATACATATTCAATTCTTCTGTTCAAGAAAGGGTTTTTTCAGAATCTGGAAATTTCA
TCATAGTTCTCTATTCTATGACACATAAGGAACCTGAGTTTTATGAATGCTTCCCTTGTGATGGCAAGAT
ACCTGACTTTCGGTTTCAGTTGCTAACCAGTAAGGAAACATTACATCTTTTCAAAAATGTTGAACCTCCT
GACAAAAATCCAATCCGTTGTGAACTGAGCGCTGAAAGCCAAAATGCAGAAACAGAGTTTTTCAGTAAGG
CTTCCAAGAATTTTTCAATTAAGAGGTCTTCCCAAAAGTTATCTTCTGGGAAGATGCCAATACATGATCA
CGACTCTGGTGTTGAAGATGAAGATTTTTCTCCAAGACCAATTCCTAGTCCTCATCCAGTGAGTCAGAAG
ATTTCTAAGATCCAACCATCAGTTCCTGAACTTTCACTTGTGTTGGATGGCAATTTCATAGAATCAAACC
CTCTGCCTACTCCATTGGAAATGGTGAATAATGAAAATCCTCCTTTGATTAACCACTTGGAACACTTGAA
GCCATTGCAACCCCAGCTTTATGATGAGAAACACAGTCCAGAAGTTGAAGCTGGAGAGCCTTCCTTGAGA
GGAATACCAAATCAGTTAAACCAGGATAAACCAGCTCTTTTGAGACACTGCAAAGTAAGACAGCCACCTG
CCTATAAGAAAGGGAACCCCCATACCAGGAACAGTATTAAACCATCTTCTCATAATGGGCCATCTCATGA
TATATTTGAAAAGCTCCAAACAGTTTCTGCTGGAAATGTACAAAACGAAGAGTATCCTATAAGACCCTCC
ACACTTAATTCTAGGCAGTCTTCTCTTGCCCCGCAGTCCCAACCACACGATTTTGTTTTTTCACCCCATA
ATTCAGGAAGACCAATGGAACTTCAGATACCTACTCCCCCACTGCCATCTTACTGTTCCACAAACGTTTG
CAGGTGTTGTCAGCATCATAGTCATATTCAATATAGTCCGCTAAATTCTTGGCAAGGAGCAAACACAGTT
GGATCCATTCAAGATGTCCAGTCTGAAGCCCTTCAAAAGCATTCATTATTTCACCCAAGTGGATGTCCAG
CCCTGTACTGTAATGCATTCTGTTCTTCAAGTAGTCCTATAGCCTTGAGACCTCAGGGAGATATGGGCAG
TTGTTCTCCCCACAGCAATATTGAACCATCGCCTGTGGCAAGACCGCCTTCACATATGGACTTATGTAAC
CCACAGCCTTGCACAGTGTGCATGCACACACCCAAGACTGAGTCAGATAATGGAATGATGGGACTATCTC
CAGATGCATATCGGTTCCTCACAGAACAAGACAGACAGCTAAGACTACTTCAGGCACAGATTCAGCGTTT
GTTGGAAGCACAGTCTCTGATGCCCTGTTCCCCTAAGACAACTGCTGTTGAAGACACAGTGCAAGCTGGA
AGACAAATGGAGTTGGTTTCTGTGGAAGCACAGTCTTCCCCTGGCTTGCACATGAGAAAAGGTGTAAGCA
TTGCTGTGAGCACAGGTGCTAGCTTGTTTTGGAATGCAGCAGGTGAGGATCAAGAGCCTGACTCTCAAAT
GAAGCAAGATGATACCAAAATTTCCAGTGAGGACATGAATTTTTCTGTCGATATTAATAATGAAGTCACA
AGTCTTCCAGGTAGTGCATCTTCATTAAAAGCAGTTGATATTCCCAGTTTTGAAGAGAGCAACATTGCTG
TGGAAGAAGAATTTAACCAGCCACTTTCTGTATCCAACTCTTCTCTAGTTGTGAGAAAAGAACCTGATGT
ACCTGTGTTCTTTCCAAGTGGCCAGCTGGCAGAAAGTGTAAGCATGTGTTTACAGACTGGACCAACAGGG
GGTGCCAGTAACAATTCTGAAACATCAGAGGAACCAAAAATTGAGCATGTAATGCAACCCTTGCTTCATC
AACCATCAGATAACCAGAAAATTTACCAGGATTTATTGGGTCAAGTAAACCACCTATTAAATAGTTCCTC
CAAGGAAACTGAGCAGCCGTCTACCAAAGCAGTAATTATCAGTCATGAATGCACCAGAACCCAAAACGTT
TACCATACAAAGAAAAAAACACATCATTCAAGACTGGTGGACAAAGATTGTGTCCTTAATGCAACTCTTA
AGCAACTAAGAAGCCTTGGAGTAAAAATTGATTCTCCCACTAAAGTGAAGAAAAATGCACATAACGTGGA
TCACGCCAGTGTGTTGGCATGCATCAGCCCAGAAGCAGTGATCTCTGGATTAAACTGCATGTCATTTGCT
AATGTTGGCATGAGCGGCTTAAGCCCCAATGGTGTGGATTTGAGCATGGAGGCAAATGCTATAGCTCTGA
AATATTTAAATGAAAATCAGCTGTCACAACTGTCTGTCACTCGATCGAACCAAAATAATTGTGACCCATT
CAGCCTTCTCCATATTAATACAGACAGAAGCACAGTGGGGCTTAGTTTAATTTCACCAAACAACATGTCA
TTTGCAACCAAAAAATATATGAAGAGATATGGACTCCTACAAAGCAGTGACAATAGTGAAGATGAAGAGG
AACCTCCCGACAATGCAGATAGCAAGAGTGAATATTTATTGAATCAGAACCTTAGGTCCATACCCGAACA
GCTTGGTGGTCAGAAAGAGCCTTCTAAGAATGACCATGAAATAATTAATTGTTCTAACTGTGAATCTGTG
GGGACCAACGCAGATACGCCAGTATTGAGAAATATTACAAATGAAGTTTTGCAGACAAAAGCAAAACAGC
AGTTGACTGAAAAGCCAGCTTTCTTAGTAAAGAACCTTAAACCAAGTCCTGCAGTGAACCTTCGAACCGG
GAAAGCAGAGTTCACTCAACATCCTGAGAAAGAAAATGAAGGGGACATTACAATTTTTCCTGAAAGTTTG
CAACCTTCTGAAACGCTAAAGCAGATGAATAGCATGAATTCAGTAGGCACCTTCTTAGATGTAAAACGTC
TCAGACAGTTACCAAAATTATTTTAATGATACCCAGCTTTC
Features (pLannotate 1.2.2; 31 found; start..end, strand, type, name):
     85..196     +  polyA_signal   bGH poly(A) signal: bovine growth hormone polyadenylation signal
    737..2526    -  rep_origin     oriP: Epstein-Barr virus oriP replication origin (Yates et al., 2000)
   2527..2745    -  CDS            gL (fragment): GL_EBVB9 - Experimental evidence at protein level: Swiss-Prot protein existence level 1. The heterodimer glycoprotein H-glycoprotein L is required for the fusion of viral and plasma membranes leading to virus entry into the host cell. Acts as a functional inhibitor of gH and maintains gH in an inhibited form. Upon binding to host integrins, gL dissociates from gH leading to activation of the viral fusion glycoproteins gB and gH. Fusion of EBV with B-lymphocytes requires the additional receptor- binding protein gp42, which forms a complex with gH/gL. The heterodimer gH/gL targets also host EPHA
   2828..4755    -  CDS            EBNA1 (fragment): Epstein-Barr nuclear antigen 1, also known as EBNA-1 crucial for latent viral infection, and for episomal amplification of vectors containing the oriP origin (Okita et al., 2013)
   4793..5137    -  CDS            BRRF2_EBVB9 (fragment): Protein inferred from homology: Swiss-Prot protein existence level 3. From Epstein-Barr virus (strain B95-8) (HHV-4) (Human herpesvirus 4).
   5140..5163    -  promoter       tet promoter (fragment): E. coli promoter for tetracycline efflux protein gene
   5276..5380    +  promoter       AmpR promoter: bla
   5381..6241    +  CDS            AmpR: β-lactamase; bla; confers resistance to ampicillin, carbenicillin, and related antibiotics
   6412..7000    +  rep_origin     ori: high-copy-number ColE1/pMB1/pBR322/pUC origin of replication
   7046..7169    -  CDS            TcR (fragment): tetracycline efflux protein; tet; confers resistance to tetracycline
   7207..7504    +  promoter       SV40 promoter: SV40 enhancer and early promoter
   7581..8180    +  CDS            PuroR: puromycin N-acetyltransferase; pac from Streptomyces alboniger; confers resistance to puromycin
   8271..8405    +  polyA_signal   SV40 poly(A) signal: SV40 polyadenylation signal
   8527..8579    -  misc_feature   bom (fragment): basis of mobility region from pBR322
   8710..8803    +  ncRNA          Retro dr1: Accession: RF00214 - Retrovirus direct repeat 1 (dr1)
   8839..9100    +  promoter       RSV promoter: Rous sarcoma virus enhancer/promoter
   9126..9186    +  promoter       SV40 promoter (fragment): SV40 early promoter
   9217..9789    +  intron         β-globin intron: intron from rabbit β-globin gene
   9844..9862    +  promoter       T7 promoter: promoter for bacteriophage T7 RNA polymerase
   9873..10493   +  CDS            tetR: TETR2_ECOLX - Experimental evidence at protein level: Swiss-Prot protein existence level 1. TetR is the repressor of the tetracycline resistance element; its N-terminal region forms a helix-turn-helix structure and binds DNA. Binding of tetracycline to TetR reduces the repressor affinity for the tetracycline resistance gene (tetA) promoter operator sites. From Escherichia coli.
  10535..10656   +  polyA_signal   SV40 poly(A) signal: SV40 polyadenylation signal
  10711..11090   +  enhancer       CMV enhancer: human cytomegalovirus immediate early enhancer
  11091..11294   +  promoter       CMV promoter: human cytomegalovirus (CMV) immediate early promoter
  11296..11315   +  promoter       PLtetO-1 promoter (fragment): modified phage lambda PL promoter with tet operator sites (Lutz and Bujard, 1997)
  11317..11336   +  promoter       PLtetO-1 promoter (fragment): modified phage lambda PL promoter with tet operator sites (Lutz and Bujard, 1997)
  11344..11377   +  promoter       TRE3GV promoter (fragment): 3rd-generation Tet-responsive promoter that can be activated by binding of Tet-On® 3G, optimized for retroviral and lentiviral vectors
  11493..11510   +  CDS            9xHis (fragment): 9xHis affinity tag
  11511..12053   +  CDS            MGMT (fragment): MGMT_HUMAN - Experimental evidence at protein level: Swiss-Prot protein existence level 1. Involved in the cellular defense against the biological effects of O6-methylguanine (O6-MeG) and O4-methylthymine (O4-MeT) in DNA. Repairs the methylated nucleobase in DNA by stoichiometrically transferring the methyl group to a cysteine residue in the enzyme. This is a suicide reaction: the enzyme is irreversibly inactivated. From Homo sapiens (Human).
  12096..12120   +  protein_bind   attB1: mutant version of attB; recombination site for the Gateway® BP reaction BP Clonase™
  12123..15983   +  CDS            STIL: STIL_HUMAN - Also known as SIL. Experimental evidence at protein level: Swiss-Prot protein existence level 1. Immediate-early gene. Plays an important role in embryonic development as well as in cellular growth and proliferation; its long- term silencing affects cell survival and cell cycle distribution as well as decreases CDK1 activity correlated with reduced phosphorylation of CDK1. Plays a role as a positive regulator of the sonic hedgehog pathway, acting downstream of PTCH1 (PubMed:16024801, PubMed:9372240). Plays an important role in the regulation of centriole duplication. Required for
  15991..14      -  protein_bind   attB2 (across the origin): mutant version of attB; recombination site for the Gateway® BP reaction BP Clonase™
