>Addgene plasmid #136795 | pEBTet-SNAP-STIL | addgene full sequence | sequence record 275868 | Addgene NGS Result
TTGTACAAAGTGGTGATGGCAGCTAGCGGCGCGCCCGGCCGCTCGAGTCTAGAGGGCCCGTTTAAACCCG
CTGATCAGCCTCGACTGTGCCTTCTAGTTGCCAGCCATCTGTTGTTTGCCCCTCCCCCGTGCCTTCCTTG
ACCCTGGAAGGTGCCACTCCCACTGTCCTTTCCTAATAAAATGAGGAAATTGCATCGCATTGTCTGAGTA
GGTGTCATTCTATTCTGGGGGGTGGGGTGGGGCAGGACAGCAAGGGGGAGGATTGGGAAGACAATAGCAG
GCTAGAGGATCGATCCCCGCCCCGGACGAACTAAACCTGACTACGACATCTCTGCCCCTTCTTCGCGGGG
CAGTGCATGTAATCCCTTCAGTTGGTTGGTACAACTTGCCAACTGGGCCCTGTTCCACATGTGACACGGG
GGGGGACCAAACACAAAGGGGTTCTCTGACTGTAGTTGACATCCTTATAAATGGATGTGCACATTTGCCA
ACACTGAGTGGCTTTCATCCTGGAGCAGACTTTGCAGTCTGTGGACTGCAACACAACATTGCCTTTATGT
GTAACTCTTGGCTGAAGCTCTTACACCAATGCTGGGGGACATGTACCTCCCAGGGGCCCAGGAAGACTAC
GGGAGGCTACACCAACGTCAATCAGAGGGGCCTGTGTAGCTACCGATAAGCGGACCCTCAAGAGGGCATT
AGCAATAGTGTTTATAAGGCCCCCTTGTTAACCCTAAACGGGTAGCATATGCTTCCCGGGTAGTAGTATA
TACTATCCAGACTAACCCTAATTCAATAGCATATGTTACCCAACGGGAAGCATATGCTATCGAATTAGGG
TTAGTAAAAGGGTCCTAAGGAACAGCGATATCTCCCACCCCATGAGCTGTCACGGTTTTATTTACATGGG
GTCAGGATTCCACGAGGGTAGTGAACCATTTTAGTCACAAGGGCAGTGGCTGAAGATCAAGGAGCGGGCA
GTGAACTCTCCTGAATCTTCGCCTGCTTCTTCATTCTCCTTCGTTTAGCTAATAGAATAACTGCTGAGTT
GTGAACAGTAAGGTGTATGTGAGGTGCTCGAAAACAAGGTTTCAGGTGACGCCCCCAGAATAAAATTTGG
ACGGGGGGTTCAGTGGTGGCATTGTGCTATGACACCAATATAACCCTCACAAACCCCTTGGGCAATAAAT
ACTAGTGTAGGAATGAAACATTCTGAATATCTTTAACAATAGAAATCCATGGGGTGGGGACAAGCCGTAA
AGACTGGATGTCCATCTCACACGAATTTATGGCTATGGGCAACACATAATCCTAGTGCAATATGATACTG
GGGTTATTAAGATGTGTCCCAGGCAGGGACCAAGACAGGTGAACCATGTTGTTACACTCTATTTGTAACA
AGGGGAAAGAGAGTGGACGCCGACAGCAGCGGACTCCACTGGTTGTCTCTAACACCCCCGAAAATTAAAC
GGGGCTCCACGCCAATGGGGCCCATAAACAAAGACAAGTGGCCACTCTTTTTTTTGAAATTGTGGAGTGG
GGGCACGCGTCAGCCCCCACACGCCGCCCTGCGGTTTTGGACTGTAAAATAAGGGTGTAATAACTTGGCT
GATTGTAACCCCGCTAACCACTGCGGTCAAACCACTTGCCCACAAAACCACTAATGGCACCCCGGGGAAT
ACCTGCATAAGTAGGTGGGCGGGCCAAGATAGGGGCGCGATTGCTGCGATCTGGAGGACAAATTACACAC
ACTTGCGCCTGAGCGCCAAGCACAGGGTTGTTGGTCCTCATATTCACGAGGTCGCTGAGAGCACGGTGGG
CTAATGTTGCCATGGGTAGCATATACTACCCAAATATCTGGATAGCATATGCTATCCTAATCTATATCTG
GGTAGCATAGGCTATCCTAATCTATATCTGGGTAGTATATGCTATCCTAATCTGTATCCGGGTAGCATAT
GCTATCCTAATAGAGATTAGGGTAGTATATGCTATCCTAATTTATATCTGGGTAGCATATACTACCCAAA
TATCTGGATAGCATATGCTATCCTAATCTATATCTGGGTAGCATATGCTATCCTAATCTATATCTGGGTA
GCATAGGCTATCCTAATCTATATCTGGGTAGCATATGCTATCCTAATCTATATCTGGGTAGTATATGCTA
TCCTAATTTATATCTGGGTAGCATAGGCTATCCTAATCTATATCTGGGTAGCATATGCTATCCTAATCTA
TATCTGGGTAGTATATGCTATCCTAATCTGTATCCGGGTAGCATATGCTATCCTCATGCATATACAGTCA
GCATATGATACCCAGTAGTAGAGTGGGAGTGCTATCCTTTGCATATGCCGCCACCTCCCAAGGGGGCGTG
AATTTTCGCTGCTTGTCCTTTTCCTGCTGGTTGCTCCCATTCTTAGGTGAATTTAAGGAGGCCAGGCTAA
AGCCGTCGCATGTCTGATTGCTCACCAGGTAAATGTCGCTAATGTTTTCCAACGCGAGAAGGTGTTGAGC
GCGGAGCTGAGTGACGTGACAACATGGGTATGCCCAATTGCCCCATGTTGGGAGGACGAAAATGGTGACA
AGACAGATGGCCAGAAATACACCAACAGCACGCATGATGTCTACTGGGGATTTATTCTTTAGTGCGGGGG
AATACACGGCTTTTAATACGATTGAGGGCGTCTCCTAACAAGTTACATCACTCCTGCCCTTCCTCACCCT
CATCTCCATCACCTCCTTCATCTCCGTCATCTCCGTCATCACCCTCCGCGGCAGCCCCTTCCACCATAGG
TGGAAACCAGGGAGGCAAATCTACTCCATCGTCAAAGCTGCACACAGTCACCCTGATATTGCAGGTAGGA
GCGGGCTTTGTCATAACAAGGTCCTTAATCGCATCCTTCAAAACCTCAGCAAATATATGAGTTTGTAAAA
AGACCATGAAATAACAGACAATGGACTCCCTTAGCGGGCCAGGTTGTGGGCCGGGTCCAGGGGCCATTCC
AAAGGGGAGACGACTCAATGGTGTAAGACGACATTGTGGAATAGCAAGGGCAGTTCCTCGCCTTAGGTTG
TAAAGGGAGGTCTTACTACCTCCATATACGAACACACCGGCGACCCAAGTTCCTTCGTCGGTAGTCCTTT
CTACGTGACTCCTAGCCAGGAGAGCTCTTAAACCTTCTGCAATGTTCTCAAATTTCGGGTTGGAACCTCC
TTGACCACGATGCTTTCCAAACCACCCTCCTTTTTTGCGCCTGCCTCCATCACCCTGACCCCGGGGTCCA
GTGCTTGGGCCTTCTCCTGGGTCATCTGCGGGGCCCTGCTCTATCGCTCCCGGGGGCACGTCAGGCTCAC
CATCTGGGCCACCTTCTTGGTGGTATTCAAAATAATCGGCTTCCCCTACAGGGTGGAAAAATGGCCTTCT
ACCTGGAGGGGGCCTGCGCGGTGGAGACCCGGATGATGATGACTGACTACTGGGACTCCTGGGCCTCTTT
TCTCCACGTCCACGACCTCTCCCCCTGGCTCTTTCACGACTTCCCCCCCTGGCTCTTTCACGTCCTCTAC
CCCGGCGGCCTCCACTACCTCCTCGACCCCGGCCTCCACTACCTCCTCGACCCCGGCCTCCACTGCCTCC
TCGACCCCGGCCTCCACCTCCTGCTCCTGCCCCTCCTGCTCCTGCCCCTCCTCCTGCTCCTGCCCCTCCT
GCCCCTCCTGCTCCTGCCCCTCCTGCCCCTCCTGCTCCTGCCCCTCCTGCCCCTCCTGCTCCTSCYCCTC
CTGCCCCTCCTCCTGCTCCTGCCCCTCCTGCCCCTCCTCCTSCTCCTSCCCCTCCTGCCCCTCCTGCTCC
TGCCCCTCCTGCCCCTCCTGCTCCTGCCCCTCCTGCCCCTCCTGCTCCTGCCCCTCCTGCTCCTGCCCCT
CCTGCTCCTGCCCCTCCTGCTCCTGCCCCTCCTGCCCCTCCTGCCCCTCCTCCTGCTCCTGCCCCTCCTG
CTCCTGCCCCTCCTGCCCCTCCTGCCCCTCCTGCTCCTGCCCCTCCTCCTGCTCCTGCCCCTCCTSCCCC
TCCTCCYCCTCCTCCWGCTCCTSCCCCTCCTGCCCCTCCTCCTGCTCCTSCYCCTCCTCCTSCTCCTGCY
CCTCCKSCYCCTCCTCCYCCTCCTCCTGCTCCTGCCCCTCCTGCCCCTCYTCCTGCTCCTGCCCCTCCTC
CTRCTCCTGCCCCTCCTGCCCCTCCTGCCCCTCCTCCTGCTCCTGCCCCTCCTCCTGCTCCTGCCCCTCC
TGCCCCTCCTGCCCCTCCTGCCCCTCCTCCTGCTCCTGCCCCTCCTCCTGCTCCTGCCCCTCCTGCTCCT
GCCCCTCCCGCTCCTGCTCCTGCTCCTGTTCCACCGTGGGTCCCTTTGCAGCCAATGCAACTTGGACGTT
TTTGGGGTCTCCGGACACCATCTCTATGTCTTGGCCCTGATCCTGAGCCGCCCGGGGCTCCTGGTCTTCC
GCCTCCTCGTCCTCGTCCTCTTCCCCGTCCTCGTCCATGGTTATCACCCCCTCTTCTTTGAGGTCCACTG
CCGCCGGAGCCTTCTGGTCCAGATGTGTCTCCCTTCTCTCCTAGGCCATTTCCAGGTCCTGTACCTGGCC
CCTCGTCAGACATGATTCACACTAAAAGAGATCAATAGACATCTTTATTAGACGACGCTCAGTGAATACA
GGGAGTGCAGACTCCTGCCCCCTCCAACAGCCCCCCCACCCTCATCCCCTTCATGGTCGCTGTCAGACAG
ATCCAGGTCTGAAAATTCCCCATCCTCCGAACCATCCTCGTCCTCATCACCAATTACTCGCAGCCCGGAA
AACTCCCGCTGAACATCCTCAAGATTTGCGTCCTGAGCCTCAAGCCAGGCCTCAAATTCCTCGTCCCCCT
TTTTGCTGGACGGTAGGGATGGGGATTCTCGGGACCCCTCCTCTTCCTCTTCAAGGTCACCAGACAGAGA
TGCTACTGGGGCAACGGAAGAAAAGCTGGGTGCGGCCTGTGAGGATCAGCTTATCGATGATAAGCTGTCA
AACATGAGAATTCTTGAAGACGAAAGGGCCTCGTGATACGCCTATTTTTATAGGTTAATGTCATGATAAT
AATGGTTTCTTAGACGTCAGGTGGCACTTTTCGGGGAAATGTGCGCGGAACCCCTATTTGTTTATTTTTC
TAAATACATTCAAATATGTATCCGCTCATGAGACAATAACCCTGATAAATGCTTCAATAATATTGAAAAA
GGAAGAGTATGAGTATTCAACATTTCCGTGTCGCCCTTATTCCCTTTTTTGCGGCATTTTGCCTTCCTGT
TTTTGCTCACCCAGAAACGCTGGTGAAAGTAAAAGATGCTGAAGATCAGTTGGGTGCACGAGTGGGTTAC
ATCGAACTGGATCTCAACAGCGGTAAGATCCTTGAGAGTTTTCGCCCCGAAGAACGTTTTCCAATGATGA
GCACTTTTAAAGTTCTGCTATGTGGCGCGGTATTATCCCGTGTTGACGCCGGGCAAGAGCAACTCGGTCG
CCGCATACACTATTCTCAGAATGACTTGGTTGAGTACTCACCAGTCACAGAAAAGCATCTTACGGATGGC
ATGACAGTAAGAGAATTATGCAGTGCTGCCATAACCATGAGTGATAACACTGCGGCCAACTTACTTCTGA
CAACGATCGGAGGACCGAAGGAGCTAACCGCTTTTTTGCACAACATGGGGGATCATGTAACTCGCCTTGA
TCGTTGGGAACCGGAGCTGAATGAAGCCATACCAAACGACGAGCGTGACACCACGATGCCTGCAGCAATG
GCAACAACGTTGCGCAAACTATTAACTGGCGAACTACTTACTCTAGCTTCCCGGCAACAATTAATAGACT
GGATGGAGGCGGATAAAGTTGCAGGACCACTTCTGCGCTCGGCCCTTCCGGCTGGCTGGTTTATTGCTGA
TAAATCTGGAGCCGGTGAGCGTGGGTCTCGCGGTATCATTGCAGCACTGGGGCCAGATGGTAAGCCCTCC
CGTATCGTAGTTATCTACACGACGGGGAGTCAGGCAACTATGGATGAACGAAATAGACAGATCGCTGAGA
TAGGTGCCTCACTGATTAAGCATTGGTAACTGTCAGACCAAGTTTACTCATATATACTTTAGATTGATTT
AAAACTTCATTTTTAATTTAAAAGGATCTAGGTGAAGATCCTTTTTGATAATCTCATGACCAAAATCCCT
TAACGTGAGTTTTCGTTCCACTGAGCGTCAGACCCCGTAGAAAAGATCAAAGGATCTTCTTGAGATCCTT
TTTTTCTGCGCGTAATCTGCTGCTTGCAAACAAAAAAACCACCGCTACCAGCGGTGGTTTGTTTGCCGGA
TCAAGAGCTACCAACTCTTTTTCCGAAGGTAACTGGCTTCAGCAGAGCGCAGATACCAAATACTGTCCTT
CTAGTGTAGCCGTAGTTAGGCCACCACTTCAAGAACTCTGTAGCACCGCCTACATACCTCGCTCTGCTAA
TCCTGTTACCAGTGGCTGCTGCCAGTGGCGATAAGTCGTGTCTTACCGGGTTGGACTCAAGACGATAGTT
ACCGGATAAGGCGCAGCGGTCGGGCTGAACGGGGGGTTCGTGCACACAGCCCAGCTTGGAGCGAACGACC
TACACCGAACTGAGATACCTACAGCGTGAGCTATGAGAAAGCGCCACGCTTCCCGAAGGGAGAAAGGCGG
ACAGGTATCCGGTAAGCGGCAGGGTCGGAACAGGAGAGCGCACGAGGGAGCTTCCAGGGGGAAACGCCTG
GTATCTTTATAGTCCTGTCGGGTTTCGCCACCTCTGACTTGAGCGTCGATTTTTGTGATGCTCGTCAGGG
GGGCGGAGCCTATGGAAAAACGCCAGCAACGCGGCCTTTTTACGGTTCCTGGCCTTTTGCTGGCCTTGAA
GCTGTCCCTGATGGTCGTCATCTACCTGCCTGGACAGCATGGCCTGCAACGCGGGCATCCCGATGCCGCC
GGAAGCGAGAAGAATCATAATGGGGAAGGCCATCCAGCCTCGCGTCGAACTAGATGATCCGGCTGTGGAA
TGTGTGTCAGTTAGGGTGTGGAAAGTCCCCAGGCTCCCCAGCAGGCAGAAGTATGCAAAGCATGCATCTC
AATTAGTCAGCAACCAGGTGTGGAAAGTCCCCAGGCTCCCCAGCAGGCAGAAGTATGCAAAGCATGCATC
TCAATTAGTCAGCAACCATAGTCCCGCCCCTAACTCCGCCCATCCCGCCCCTAACTCCGCCCAGTTCCGC
CCATTCTCCGCCCCATGGCTGACTAATTTTTTTTATTTATGCAGAGGCCGAGGCCGCCTCGGCCTCTGAG
CTATTCCAGAAGTAGTGAGGAGGCTTTTTTGGAGGGTGACCGCCACGACCGGTGCCGCCACCATCCCCTG
ACCCACGCCCCTGACCCCTCACAAGGAGACGACCTTCCATGACCGAGTACAAGCCCACGGTGCGCCTCGC
CACCCGCGACGACGTCCCCCGGGCCGTACGCACCCTCGCCGCCGCGTTCGCCGACTACCCCGCCACGCGC
CACACCGTCGACCCCGACCGCCACATCGAACGCGTCACCGAGCTGCAAGAACTCTTCCTCACGCGCGTCG
GGCTCGACATCGGCAAGGTGTGGGTCGCGGACGACGGCGCCGCGGTGGCGGTCTGGACCACGCCGGAGAG
CGTCGAAGCGGGGGCGGTGTTCGCCGAGATCGGCCCGCGCATGGCCGAGTTGAGCGGTTCCCGGCTGGCC
GCGCAGCAACAGATGGAAGGCCTCCTGGCGCCGCACCGGCCCAAGGAGCCCGCGTGGTTCCTGGCCACCG
TCGGCGTCTCGCCCGACCACCAGGGCAAGGGTCTGGGCAGCGCCGTCGTGCTCCCCGGAGTGGAGGCGGC
CGAGCGCGCCGGGGTGCCCGCCTTCCTGGAGACCTCCGCGCCCCGCAACCTCCCCTTCTACGAGCGGCTC
GGCTTCACCGTCACCGCCGACGTCGAGGTGCCCGAAGGACCGCGCACCTGGTGCATGACCCGCAAGCCCG
GTGCCTGACGCCCGCCCCACGACCCGCAGCGCCCGACCGAAAGGAGCGCACGACCCGGTCCGACGCGGCC
CGACGGGTCCGAGGGGGGTCGACCTCGAAACTTGTTTATTGCAGCTTATAATGGTTACAAATAAAGCAAT
AGCATCACAAATTTCACAAATAAAGCATTTTTTTCACTGCATTCTAGTTGTGGTTTGTCCAAACTCATCA
ATGTATCTTATCATGTCTGGATCTGATCCGAACCCCTTCCTCGACCAATTCTCATGTTTGACAGCTTATC
ATCGCAGATCCGGGCAACGTTGTTGCCATTGCTCGACCAATTCTCATGTTTGACAGCTTATCATCGCAGA
TCCGTATGGTGCACTCTCAGTACAATCTGCTCTGATGCCGCATAGTTAAGCCAGTATCTGCTCCCTGCTT
GTGTGTTGGAGGTCGCTGAGTAGTGCGCGAGCAAAATTTAAGCTACAACAAGGCAAGGCTTGACCGACAA
TTGCATGAAGAATCTGCTTAGGGTTAGGCGTTTTGCGCTGCTTCGCGATGTACGGGCCAGATATACGCGT
ATCTGAGGGGACTAGGGTGTGTTTAGGCGAAAAGCGGGGCTTCGGTTGTACGCGGTTAGGAGTCCCCTCA
GGATATAGTAGTTTCGCTTTTGCATAGGGAGGGGGAAATGTAGTCTTATGCAATACTCTTGTAGTCTTGC
AACATGGTAACGATGAGTTAGCAACATGCCTTACAAGGAGAGAAAAAGCACCGTGCATGCCGATTGGTGG
AAGTAAGGTGGTACGATCGTGCCTTATTAGGAAGGCAACAGACGGGTCTGACATGGATTGGACGAACCAC
TGAATTCCGCATTGCAGAGATATTGTATTTAAGTGCCTAGCTCGATACAATAAACGCCATTTGACCATTC
ACCACATTGGTGTGCACCTCCAAGCTGGCCGGGGATCCTCTAGGGCCTCTGAGCTATTCCAGAAGTAGTG
AAGAGGCTTTTTTGGAGGCCTAGGCTTTTGCAAAAAGCTCCGGATCGATCCTGAGAACTTCAGGGTGAGT
TTGGGGACCCTTGATTGTTCTTTCTTTTTCGCTATTGTAAAATTCATGTTATATGGAGGGGGCAAAGTTT
TCAGGGTGTTGTTTAGAATGGGAAGATGTCCCTTGTATCACCATGGACCCTCATGATAATTTTGTTTCTT
TCACTTTCTACTCTGTTGACAACCATTGTCTCCTCTTATTTTCTTTTCATTTTCTGTAACTTTTTCGTTA
AACTTTAGCTTGCATTTGTAACGAATTTTTAAATTCACTTTTGTTTATTTGTCAGATTGTAAGTACTTTC
TCTAATCACTTTTTTTTCAAGGCAATCAGGGTATATTATATTGTACTTCAGCACAGTTTTAGAGAACAAT
TGTTATAATTAAATGATAAGGTAGAATATTTCTGCATATAAATTCTGGCTGGCGTGGAAATATTCTTATT
GGTAGAAACAACTACATCCTGGTCATCATCCTGCCTTTCTCTTTATGGTTACAATGATATACACTGTTTG
AGATGAGGATAAAATACTCTGAGTCCAAACCGGGCCCCTCTGCTAACCATGTTCATGCCTTCTTCTTTTT
CCTACAGCTCCTGGGCAACGTGCTGGTTATTGTGCTGTCTCATCATTTTGGCAAAGAATTGTAATACGAC
TCACTATAGGGCGAATTGATATGTCTAGATTAGATAAAAGTAAAGTGATTAACAGCGCATTAGAGCTGCT
TAATGAGGTCGGAATCGAAGGTTTAACAACCCGTAAACTCGCCCAGAAGCTAGGTGTAGAGCAGCCTACA
TTGTATTGGCATGTAAAAAATAAGCGGGCTTTGCTCGACGCCTTAGCCATTGAGATGTTAGATAGGCACC
ATACTCACTTTTGCCCTTTAGAAGGGGAAAGCTGGCAAGATTTTTTACGTAATAACGCTAAAAGTTTTAG
ATGTGCTTTACTAAGTCATCGCGATGGAGCAAAAGTACATTTAGGTACACGGCCTACAGAAAAACAGTAT
GAAACTCTCGAAAATCAATTAGCCTTTTTATGCCAACAAGGTTTTTCACTAGAGAATGCATTATATGCAC
TCAGCGCTGTGGGGCATTTTACTTTAGGTTGCGTATTGGAAGATCAAGAGCATCAAGTCGCTAAAGAAGA
AAGGGAAACACCTACTACTGATAGTATGCCGCCATTATTACGACAAGCTATCGAATTATTTGATCACCAA
GGTGCAGAGCCAGCCTTCTTATTCGGCCTTGAATTGATCATATGCGGATTAGAAAAACAACTTAAATGTG
AAAGTGGGTCCGCGTACAGCGGATCCCGGGAATTCAGATCTTATTAAAGCAGAACTTGTTTATTGCAGCT
TATAATGGTTACAAATAAAGCAATAGCATCACAAATTTCACAAATAAAGCATTTTTTTCACTGCATTCTA
GTTGTGGTTTGTCCAAACTCATCAATGTATCTTATCATGTCTGGTCGAATCCATGGCGCAGAACTGGTAG
GTATGGAAGATCCGCGTTGACATTGATTATTGACTAGTTATTAATAGTAATCAATTACGGGGTCATTAGT
TCATAGCCCATATATGGAGTTCCGCGTTACATAACTTACGGTAAATGGCCCGCCTGGCTGACCGCCCAAC
GACCCCCGCCCATTGACGTCAATAATGACGTATGTTCCCATAGTAACGCCAATAGGGACTTTCCATTGAC
GTCAATGGGTGGAGTATTTACGGTAAACTGCCCACTTGGCAGTACATCAAGTGTATCATATGCCAAGTAC
GCCCCCTATTGACGTCAATGACGGTAAATGGCCCGCCTGGCATTATGCCCAGTACATGACCTTATGGGAC
TTTCCTACTTGGCAGTACATCTACGTATTAGTCATCGCTATTACCATGGTGATGCGGTTTTGGCAGTACA
TCAATGGGCGTGGATAGCGGTTTGACTCACGGGGATTTCCAAGTCTCCACCCCATTGACGTCAATGGGAG
TTTGTTTTGGCACCAAAATCAACGGGACTTTCCAAAATGTCGTAACAACTCCGCCCCATTGACGCAAATG
GGCGGTAGGCGTGTACGGTGGGAGGTCTATATAAGCAGAGCTCTCCCTATCAGTGATAGAGATCTCCCTA
TCAGTGATAGAGATCGTCGACGAGCTCGTTTAGTGAACCGTCAGATCGCCTGGAGACGCCATCCACGCTG
TTTTGACCTCCATAGAAGACACCGGGACCGATCCAGCCTCCGGACTCTAGCGTTTAAACTTAAGCTTACC
ACCATGGATTATAAAGACGATGATGACAAGCACCACCACCACCACCACGACAAGGATTGTGAAATGAAAC
GCACCACACTGGACAGCCCTTTGGGGAAGCTGGAGCTGTCTGGTTGTGAGCAGGGTCTGCACGAAATAAT
TTTTCTGGGCAAGGGGACGTCTGCAGCTGATGCCGTGGAGGTCCCAGCCCCCGCTGCGGTTCTCGGAGGT
CCGGAGCCCCTGATGCAGGCTACAGCCTGGCTGAATGCCTATTTCCACCAGCCCGAGGCTATCGAAGAGT
TCCCCGTGCCGGCTCTTCACCATCCCGTTTTCCAGCAAGAGTCGTTCACCAGACAGGTGTTATGGAAGCT
GCTGAAGGTTGTGAAATTCGGAGAAGTGATTTCTTACTCTCACTTAGCAGCCCTGGCAGGCAACCCCGCA
GCCACGGCAGCAGTGAAGACGGCACTGAGTGGCAATCCTGTCCCTATCCTGATCCCGTGCCACAGAGTGG
TCCAGGGGGATTTGGATGTGGGCGGTTACGAGGGTGGACTGGCCGTGAAGGAATGGCTTCTGGCCCATGA
AGGCCACCGGTTGGGGAAGCCAGGCTTGGGATTCGAACTGGAGGTGCTGTTCCAGGGCCCCGGTACCGCC
ATCACAAGTTTGTACAAAAAAGCAGGCTTAATGGAGCCTATATATCCTTTTGCACGGCCCCAGATGAATA
CCAGGTTTCCTTCAAGCAGGATGGTACCTTTCCACTTTCCTCCATCAAAATGTGCACTTTGGAACCCAAC
GCCAACTGGAGATTTCATCTACTTACATCTCAGTTACTACAGAAATCCAAAGCTTGTGGTGACTGAGAAG
ACCATCCGACTTGCTTATCGTCATGCTAAGCAGAATAAAAAAAATTCGTCATGCTTTTTACTTGGTTCTC
TGACAGCAGACGAAGATGAAGAAGGTGTAACATTGACAGTAGATCGCTTTGATCCTGGTCGAGAAGTACC
TGAATGCCTAGAAATAACCCCTACTGCTTCTCTTCCTGGGGACTTTTTGATTCCATGCAAAGTTCATACT
CAAGAACTTTGTTCAAGAGAAATGATAGTTCACAGTGTAGATGACTTCAGTTCAGCTTTAAAGGCTCTAC
AGTGCCATATATGTAGCAAAGATTCCTTGGACTGTGGTAAGCTGCTTTCCCTAAGAGTTCATATCACTTC
CAGGGAGAGTTTGGACAGTGTGGAATTTGACTTGCATTGGGCAGCAGTAACTCTAGCAAATAACTTTAAA
TGCACACCTGTGAAGCCCATCCCCATTATTCCAACAGCTCTGGCAAGAAACTTGAGCAGTAATCTGAATA
TTTCTCAAGTTCAAGGGACTTATAAATATGGATATCTTACCATGGATGAAACACGCAAATTGTTACTTTT
GTTGGAATCTGATCCCAAGGTTTATTCTCTACCATTGGTGGGAATTTGGCTGTCTGGAATTACACATATC
TATAGTCCTCAGGTATGGGCTTGCTGTTTGCGATACATATTCAATTCTTCTGTTCAAGAAAGGGTTTTTT
CAGAATCTGGAAATTTCATCATAGTTCTCTATTCTATGACACATAAGGAACCTGAGTTTTATGAATGCTT
CCCTTGTGATGGCAAGATACCTGACTTTCGGTTTCAGTTGCTAACCAGTAAGGAAACATTACATCTTTTC
AAAAATGTTGAACCTCCTGACAAAAATCCAATCCGTTGTGAACTGAGCGCTGAAAGCCAAAATGCAGAAA
CAGAGTTTTTCAGTAAGGCTTCCAAGAATTTTTCAATTAAGAGGTCTTCCCAAAAGTTATCTTCTGGGAA
GATGCCAATACATGATCACGACTCTGGTGTTGAAGATGAAGATTTTTCTCCAAGACCAATTCCTAGTCCT
CATCCAGTGAGTCAGAAGATTTCTAAGATCCAACCATCAGTTCCTGAACTTTCACTTGTGTTGGATGGCA
ATTTCATAGAATCAAACCCTCTGCCTACTCCATTGGAAATGGTGAATAATGAAAATCCTCCTTTGATTAA
CCACTTGGAACACTTGAAGCCATTGCAACCCCAGCTTTATGATGAGAAACACAGTCCAGAAGTTGAAGCT
GGAGAGCCTTCCTTGAGAGGAATACCAAATCAGTTAAACCAGGATAAACCAGCTCTTTTGAGACACTGCA
AAGTAAGACAGCCACCTGCCTATAAGAAAGGGAACCCCCATACCAGGAACAGTATTAAACCATCTTCTCA
TAATGGGCCATCTCATGATATATTTGAAAAGCTCCAAACAGTTTCTGCTGGAAATGTACAAAACGAAGAG
TATCCTATAAGACCCTCCACACTTAATTCTAGGCAGTCTTCTCTTGCCCCGCAGTCCCAACCACACGATT
TTGTTTTTTCACCCCATAATTCAGGAAGACCAATGGAACTTCAGATACCTACTCCCCCACTGCCATCTTA
CTGTTCCACAAACGTTTGCAGGTGTTGTCAGCATCATAGTCATATTCAATATAGTCCGCTAAATTCTTGG
CAAGGAGCAAACACAGTTGGATCCATTCAAGATGTCCAGTCTGAAGCCCTTCAAAAGCATTCATTATTTC
ACCCAAGTGGATGTCCAGCCCTGTACTGTAATGCATTCTGTTCTTCAAGTAGTCCTATAGCCTTGAGACC
TCAGGGAGATATGGGCAGTTGTTCTCCCCACAGCAATATTGAACCATCGCCTGTGGCAAGACCGCCTTCA
CATATGGACTTATGTAACCCACAGCCTTGCACAGTGTGCATGCACACACCCAAGACTGAGTCAGATAATG
GAATGATGGGACTATCTCCAGATGCATATCGGTTCCTCACAGAACAAGACAGACAGCTAAGACTACTTCA
GGCACAGATTCAGCGTTTGTTGGAAGCACAGTCTCTGATGCCCTGTTCCCCTAAGACAACTGCTGTTGAA
GACACAGTGCAAGCTGGAAGACAAATGGAGTTGGTTTCTGTGGAAGCACAGTCTTCCCCTGGCTTGCACA
TGAGAAAAGGTGTAAGCATTGCTGTGAGCACAGGTGCTAGCTTGTTTTGGAATGCAGCAGGTGAGGATCA
AGAGCCTGACTCTCAAATGAAGCAAGATGATACCAAAATTTCCAGTGAGGACATGAATTTTTCTGTCGAT
ATTAATAATGAAGTCACAAGTCTTCCAGGTAGTGCATCTTCATTAAAAGCAGTTGATATTCCCAGTTTTG
AAGAGAGCAACATTGCTGTGGAAGAAGAATTTAACCAGCCACTTTCTGTATCCAACTCTTCTCTAGTTGT
GAGAAAAGAACCTGATGTACCTGTGTTCTTTCCAAGTGGCCAGCTGGCAGAAAGTGTAAGCATGTGTTTA
CAGACTGGACCAACAGGGGGTGCCAGTAACAATTCTGAAACATCAGAGGAACCAAAAATTGAGCATGTAA
TGCAACCCTTGCTTCATCAACCATCAGATAACCAGAAAATTTACCAGGATTTATTGGGTCAAGTAAACCA
CCTATTAAATAGTTCCTCCAAGGAAACTGAGCAGCCGTCTACCAAAGCAGTAATTATCAGTCATGAATGC
ACCAGAACCCAAAACGTTTACCATACAAAGAAAAAAACACATCATTCAAGACTGGTGGACAAAGATTGTG
TCCTTAATGCAACTCTTAAGCAACTAAGAAGCCTTGGAGTAAAAATTGATTCTCCCACTAAAGTGAAGAA
AAATGCACATAACGTGGATCACGCCAGTGTGTTGGCATGCATCAGCCCAGAAGCAGTGATCTCTGGATTA
AACTGCATGTCATTTGCTAATGTTGGCATGAGCGGCTTAAGCCCCAATGGTGTGGATTTGAGCATGGAGG
CAAATGCTATAGCTCTGAAATATTTAAATGAAAATCAGCTGTCACAACTGTCTGTCACTCGATCGAACCA
AAATAATTGTGACCCATTCAGCCTTCTCCATATTAATACAGACAGAAGCACAGTGGGGCTTAGTTTAATT
TCACCAAACAACATGTCATTTGCAACCAAAAAATATATGAAGAGATATGGACTCCTACAAAGCAGTGACA
ATAGTGAAGATGAAGAGGAACCTCCCGACAATGCAGATAGCAAGAGTGAATATTTATTGAATCAGAACCT
TAGGTCCATACCCGAACAGCTTGGTGGTCAGAAAGAGCCTTCTAAGAATGACCATGAAATAATTAATTGT
TCTAACTGTGAATCTGTGGGGACCAACGCAGATACGCCAGTATTGAGAAATATTACAAATGAAGTTTTGC
AGACAAAAGCAAAACAGCAGTTGACTGAAAAGCCAGCTTTCTTAGTAAAGAACCTTAAACCAAGTCCTGC
AGTGAACCTTCGAACCGGGAAAGCAGAGTTCACTCAACATCCTGAGAAAGAAAATGAAGGGGACATTACA
ATTTTTCCTGAAAGTTTGCAACCTTCTGAAACGCTAAAGCAGATGAATAGCATGAATTCAGTAGGCACCT
TCTTAGATGTAAAACGTCTCAGACAGTTACCAAAATTATTTTAATGATACCCAGCTTTC
Features (pLannotate 1.2.2; 31 found; start..end, strand, type, name):
     85..196     +  polyA_signal   bGH poly(A) signal: bovine growth hormone polyadenylation signal
    737..2294    -  rep_origin     oriP (fragment): Epstein-Barr virus oriP replication origin (Yates et al., 2000)
   2407..2625    -  CDS            gL (fragment): GL_EBVB9 - Experimental evidence at protein level: Swiss-Prot protein existence level 1. The heterodimer glycoprotein H-glycoprotein L is required for the fusion of viral and plasma membranes leading to virus entry into the host cell. Acts as a functional inhibitor of gH and maintains gH in an inhibited form. Upon binding to host integrins, gL dissociates from gH leading to activation of the viral fusion glycoproteins gB and gH. Fusion of EBV with B-lymphocytes requires the additional receptor- binding protein gp42, which forms a complex with gH/gL. The heterodimer gH/gL targets also host EPHA
   2708..4633    -  CDS            EBNA1: Epstein-Barr nuclear antigen 1, also known as EBNA-1 crucial for latent viral infection, and for episomal amplification of vectors containing the oriP origin (Okita et al., 2013)
   4671..5015    -  CDS            BRRF2_EBVB9 (fragment): Protein inferred from homology: Swiss-Prot protein existence level 3. From Epstein-Barr virus (strain B95-8) (HHV-4) (Human herpesvirus 4).
   5018..5041    -  promoter       tet promoter (fragment): E. coli promoter for tetracycline efflux protein gene
   5154..5258    +  promoter       AmpR promoter: bla
   5259..6119    +  CDS            AmpR: β-lactamase; bla; confers resistance to ampicillin, carbenicillin, and related antibiotics
   6290..6878    +  rep_origin     ori: high-copy-number ColE1/pMB1/pBR322/pUC origin of replication
   6924..7047    -  CDS            TcR (fragment): tetracycline efflux protein; tet; confers resistance to tetracycline
   7085..7382    +  promoter       SV40 promoter: SV40 enhancer and early promoter
   7459..8058    +  CDS            PuroR: puromycin N-acetyltransferase; pac from Streptomyces alboniger; confers resistance to puromycin
   8149..8283    +  polyA_signal   SV40 poly(A) signal: SV40 polyadenylation signal
   8405..8457    -  misc_feature   bom (fragment): basis of mobility region from pBR322
   8588..8681    +  ncRNA          Retro dr1: Accession: RF00214 - Retrovirus direct repeat 1 (dr1)
   8717..8978    +  promoter       RSV promoter: Rous sarcoma virus enhancer/promoter
   9004..9064    +  promoter       SV40 promoter (fragment): SV40 early promoter
   9095..9667    +  intron         β-globin intron: intron from rabbit β-globin gene
   9722..9740    +  promoter       T7 promoter: promoter for bacteriophage T7 RNA polymerase
   9751..10371   +  CDS            tetR: TETR2_ECOLX - Experimental evidence at protein level: Swiss-Prot protein existence level 1. TetR is the repressor of the tetracycline resistance element; its N-terminal region forms a helix-turn-helix structure and binds DNA. Binding of tetracycline to TetR reduces the repressor affinity for the tetracycline resistance gene (tetA) promoter operator sites. From Escherichia coli.
  10413..10534   +  polyA_signal   SV40 poly(A) signal: SV40 polyadenylation signal
  10589..10968   +  enhancer       CMV enhancer: human cytomegalovirus immediate early enhancer
  10969..11172   +  promoter       CMV promoter: human cytomegalovirus (CMV) immediate early promoter
  11174..11193   +  promoter       PLtetO-1 promoter (fragment): modified phage lambda PL promoter with tet operator sites (Lutz and Bujard, 1997)
  11195..11214   +  promoter       PLtetO-1 promoter (fragment): modified phage lambda PL promoter with tet operator sites (Lutz and Bujard, 1997)
  11222..11255   +  promoter       TRE3GV promoter (fragment): 3rd-generation Tet-responsive promoter that can be activated by binding of Tet-On® 3G, optimized for retroviral and lentiviral vectors
  11371..11388   +  CDS            9xHis (fragment): 9xHis affinity tag
  11389..11931   +  CDS            MGMT (fragment): MGMT_HUMAN - Experimental evidence at protein level: Swiss-Prot protein existence level 1. Involved in the cellular defense against the biological effects of O6-methylguanine (O6-MeG) and O4-methylthymine (O4-MeT) in DNA. Repairs the methylated nucleobase in DNA by stoichiometrically transferring the methyl group to a cysteine residue in the enzyme. This is a suicide reaction: the enzyme is irreversibly inactivated. From Homo sapiens (Human).
  11974..11998   +  protein_bind   attB1: mutant version of attB; recombination site for the Gateway® BP reaction BP Clonase™
  12001..15861   +  CDS            STIL: STIL_HUMAN - Also known as SIL. Experimental evidence at protein level: Swiss-Prot protein existence level 1. Immediate-early gene. Plays an important role in embryonic development as well as in cellular growth and proliferation; its long- term silencing affects cell survival and cell cycle distribution as well as decreases CDK1 activity correlated with reduced phosphorylation of CDK1. Plays a role as a positive regulator of the sonic hedgehog pathway, acting downstream of PTCH1 (PubMed:16024801, PubMed:9372240). Plays an important role in the regulation of centriole duplication. Required for
  15869..14      -  protein_bind   attB2 (across the origin): mutant version of attB; recombination site for the Gateway® BP reaction BP Clonase™
