[The description below was written by a language model from this plasmid's Addgene catalogue record and pLannotate feature annotations shown in this document.]
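Description:
pEBTet-SNAP-STIL is an episomal, tetracycline-regulated mammalian expression plasmid of about 16 kb, built on the pEBTet backbone. In E. coli it is propagated through a high-copy ColE1/pUC-type origin with ampicillin resistance. In mammalian cells it carries the Epstein-Barr virus oriP origin together with an EBNA1 coding sequence, which allows the plasmid to replicate and be retained as an extrachromosomal element in dividing primate cells. An SV40 promoter-driven puromycin N-acetyltransferase cassette selects for cells that keep it. Short fragments of neighbouring EBV genes and of the pBR322 tetracycline-resistance region are annotated as backbone remnants.

The payload is human STIL, a regulator of centriole duplication, fused at its N terminus to SNAP-tag. The annotation software labels SNAP-tag as an MGMT fragment because the tag is an engineered derivative of that alkyltransferase. A His tag sits immediately upstream, and the catalogue also lists a FLAG tag, which is not annotated in the feature tables. The STIL coding sequence was introduced by Gateway recombination and is flanked by attB1 and attB2, so attB1 lies in the linker between SNAP and STIL. Expression is driven by a CMV enhancer/promoter followed by two tet operators (CMV-TetO2) and terminated by the bGH polyadenylation signal. A separate cassette with RSV and SV40 promoter elements and a β-globin intron expresses TetR. TetR represses the CMV-TetO2 promoter until tetracycline or doxycycline is added, so a single plasmid provides inducible expression.

The construct suits inducible production of SNAP-STIL for covalent labelling with benzylguanine-based probes, and the associated publication used chemical crosslinking to study centrosomal protein complexes. The repository's sequencing result is about 120 nt shorter than the depositor sequence, and the difference falls within the repetitive oriP region.
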