Addgene plasmid #136795: pEBTet-SNAP-STIL
Purpose: Mammalian expression of the centrosomal protein STIL N-terminally fused to SNAP-tag
Depositing lab: Kai Johnsson. Depositing organization: Swiss Federal Institute of Technology (EPFL). Publication: Selective chemical crosslinking reveals a Cep57-Cep63-Cep152 centrosomal complex. Lukinavicius G, Lavogina D, Orpinell M, Umezawa K, Reymond L, Garin N, Gonczy P, Johnsson K. Curr Biol. 2013 Feb 4;23(3):265-70. doi: 10.1016/j.cub.2012.12.030. Epub 2013 Jan 17. PubMed 23333316.
Backbone
  Vector backbone: pEBTet
  Backbone size w/o insert (bp): 11264
  Vector type: Mammalian Expression
  Selectable markers: Puromycin
Growth in bacteria
  Bacterial resistance: Ampicillin, 100 μg/mL
  Growth temperature: 37°C
  Growth strain: DH5alpha
  Copy number: High Copy
Gene/Insert
  Gene/Insert name: SNAP-STIL
  Species: H. sapiens (human), Synthetic
  Insert size (bp): 4737
  Entrez Gene: STIL (a.k.a. MCPH7, SIL)
  Promoter: CMV-TetO2
  Tag / fusion protein: FLAG-tag / His-tag (N terminal on insert)
  Cloning method: Gateway Cloning
  Sequencing primers: 5′ CMV_Fwd; 3′ BGH_Rev
Terms and licenses: Academic/Nonprofit Terms; Industry Terms: Not Available to Industry
How to cite: pEBTet-SNAP-STIL was a gift from Kai Johnsson (Addgene plasmid # 136795 ; http://n2t.net/addgene:136795 ; RRID:Addgene_136795)
