>Addgene plasmid #136795 | pEBTet-SNAP-STIL | depositor partial sequence | sequence record 264025 | Insert
ATGGGCGGTAGGCGTGTACGGTGGGAGGTCTATATAAGCAGAGCTCTCCCTATCAGTGATAGAGATCTCC
CTATCAGTGATAGAGATCGTCGACGAGCTCGTTTAGTGAACCGTCAGATCGCCTGGAGACGCCATCCACG
CTGTTTTGACCTCCATAGAAGACACCGGGACCGATCCAGCCTCCGGACTCTAGCGTTTAAACTTAAGCTT
ACCACCATGGATTATAAAGACGATGATGACAAGCACCACCACCACCACCACGACAAGGATTGTGAAATGA
AACGCACCACACTGGACAGCCCTTTGGGGAAGCTGGAGCTGTCTGGTTGTGAGCAGGGTCTGCACGAAAT
AATTTTTCTGGGCAAGGGGACGTCTGCAGCTGATGCCGTGGAGGTCCCAGCCCCCGCTGCGGTTCTCGGA
GGTCCGGAGCCCCTGATGCAGGCTACAGCCTGGCTGAATGCCTATTTCCACCAGCCCGAGGCTATCGAAG
AGTTCCCCGTGCCGGCTCTTCACCATCCCGTTTTCCAGCAAGAGTCGTTCACCAGACAGGTGTTATGGAA
GCTGCTGAAGGTTGTGAAATTCGGAGAAGTGATTTCTTACTCTCACTTAGCAGCCCTGGCAGGCAACCCC
GCAGCCACGGCAGCAGTGAAGACGGCACTGAGTGGCAATCCTGTCCCTATCCTGATCCCGTGCCACAGAG
TGGTCCAGGGGGATTTGGATGTGGGCGGTTACGAGGGTGGACTGGCCGTGAAGGAATGGCTTCTGGCCCA
TGAAGGCCACCGGTTGGGGAAGCCAGGCTTGGGATTCGAACTGGAGGTGCTGTTCCAGGGCCCCGGTACC
GCCATCACAAGTTTGTACAAAAAAGCAGGCTTAATGGAGCCTATATATCCTTTTGCACGGCCCCAGATGA
ATACCAGGTTTCCTTCAAGCAGGATGGTACCTTTCCACTTTCCTCCATCAAAATGTGCACTTTGGAACCC
AACGCCAACTGGAGATTTCATCTACTTACATCTCAGTTACTACAGAAATCCAAAGCTTGTGGTGACTGAG
AAGACCATCCGACTTGCTTATCGTCATGCTAAGCAGAATAAAAAAAATTCGTCATGCTTTTTACTTGGTT
CTCTGACAGCAGACGAAGATGAAGAAGGTGTAACATTGACAGTAGATCGCTTTGATCCTGGTCGAGAAGT
ACCTGAATGCCTAGAAATAACCCCTACTGCTTCTCTTCCTGGGGACTTTTTGATTCCATGCAAAGTTCAT
ACTCAAGAACTTTGTTCAAGAGAAATGATAGTTCACAGTGTAGATGACTTCAGTTCAGCTTTAAAGGCTC
TACAGTGCCATATATGTAGCAAAGATTCCTTGGACTGTGGTAAGCTGCTTTCCCTAAGAGTTCATATCAC
TTCCAGGGAGAGTTTGGACAGTGTGGAATTTGACTTGCATTGGGCAGCAGTAACTCTAGCAAATAACTTT
AAATGCACACCTGTGAAGCCCATCCCCATTATTCCAACAGCTCTGGCAAGAAACTTGAGCAGTAATCTGA
ATATTTCTCAAGTTCAAGGGACTTATAAATATGGATATCTTACCATGGATGAAACACGCAAATTGTTACT
TTTGTTGGAATCTGATCCCAAGGTTTATTCTCTACCATTGGTGGGAATTTGGCTGTCTGGAATTACACAT
ATCTATAGTCCTCAGGTATGGGCTTGCTGTTTGCGATACATATTCAATTCTTCTGTTCAAGAAAGGGTTT
TTTCAGAATCTGGAAATTTCATCATAGTTCTCTATTCTATGACACATAAGGAACCTGAGTTTTATGAATG
CTTCCCTTGTGATGGCAAGATACCTGACTTTCGGTTTCAGTTGCTAACCAGTAAGGAAACATTACATCTT
TTCAAAAATGTTGAACCTCCTGACAAAAATCCAATCCGTTGTGAACTGAGCGCTGAAAGCCAAAATGCAG
AAACAGAGTTTTTCAGTAAGGCTTCCAAGAATTTTTCAATTAAGAGGTCTTCCCAAAAGTTATCTTCTGG
GAAGATGCCAATACATGATCACGACTCTGGTGTTGAAGATGAAGATTTTTCTCCAAGACCAATTCCTAGT
CCTCATCCAGTGAGTCAGAAGATTTCTAAGATCCAACCATCAGTTCCTGAACTTTCACTTGTGTTGGATG
GCAATTTCATAGAATCAAACCCTCTGCCTACTCCATTGGAAATGGTGAATAATGAAAATCCTCCTTTGAT
TAACCACTTGGAACACTTGAAGCCATTGCAACCCCAGCTTTATGATGAGAAACACAGTCCAGAAGTTGAA
GCTGGAGAGCCTTCCTTGAGAGGAATACCAAATCAGTTAAACCAGGATAAACCAGCTCTTTTGAGACACT
GCAAAGTAAGACAGCCACCTGCCTATAAGAAAGGGAACCCCCATACCAGGAACAGTATTAAACCATCTTC
TCATAATGGGCCATCTCATGATATATTTGAAAAGCTCCAAACAGTTTCTGCTGGAAATGTACAAAACGAA
GAGTATCCTATAAGACCCTCCACACTTAATTCTAGGCAGTCTTCTCTTGCCCCGCAGTCCCAACCACACG
ATTTTGTTTTTTCACCCCATAATTCAGGAAGACCAATGGAACTTCAGATACCTACTCCCCCACTGCCATC
TTACTGTTCCACAAACGTTTGCAGGTGTTGTCAGCATCATAGTCATATTCAATATAGTCCGCTAAATTCT
TGGCAAGGAGCAAACACAGTTGGATCCATTCAAGATGTCCAGTCTGAAGCCCTTCAAAAGCATTCATTAT
TTCACCCAAGTGGATGTCCAGCCCTGTACTGTAATGCATTCTGTTCTTCAAGTAGTCCTATAGCCTTGAG
ACCTCAGGGAGATATGGGCAGTTGTTCTCCCCACAGCAATATTGAACCATCGCCTGTGGCAAGACCGCCT
TCACATATGGACTTATGTAACCCACAGCCTTGCACAGTGTGCATGCACACACCCAAGACTGAGTCAGATA
ATGGAATGATGGGACTATCTCCAGATGCATATCGGTTCCTCACAGAACAAGACAGACAGCTAAGACTACT
TCAGGCACAGATTCAGCGTTTGTTGGAAGCACAGTCTCTGATGCCCTGTTCCCCTAAGACAACTGCTGTT
GAAGACACAGTGCAAGCTGGAAGACAAATGGAGTTGGTTTCTGTGGAAGCACAGTCTTCCCCTGGCTTGC
ACATGAGAAAAGGTGTAAGCATTGCTGTGAGCACAGGTGCTAGCTTGTTTTGGAATGCAGCAGGTGAGGA
TCAAGAGCCTGACTCTCAAATGAAGCAAGATGATACCAAAATTTCCAGTGAGGACATGAATTTTTCTGTC
GATATTAATAATGAAGTCACAAGTCTTCCAGGTAGTGCATCTTCATTAAAAGCAGTTGATATTCCCAGTT
TTGAAGAGAGCAACATTGCTGTGGAAGAAGAATTTAACCAGCCACTTTCTGTATCCAACTCTTCTCTAGT
TGTGAGAAAAGAACCTGATGTACCTGTGTTCTTTCCAAGTGGCCAGCTGGCAGAAAGTGTAAGCATGTGT
TTACAGACTGGACCAACAGGGGGTGCCAGTAACAATTCTGAAACATCAGAGGAACCAAAAATTGAGCATG
TAATGCAACCCTTGCTTCATCAACCATCAGATAACCAGAAAATTTACCAGGATTTATTGGGTCAAGTAAA
CCACCTATTAAATAGTTCCTCCAAGGAAACTGAGCAGCCGTCTACCAAAGCAGTAATTATCAGTCATGAA
TGCACCAGAACCCAAAACGTTTACCATACAAAGAAAAAAACACATCATTCAAGACTGGTGGACAAAGATT
GTGTCCTTAATGCAACTCTTAAGCAACTAAGAAGCCTTGGAGTAAAAATTGATTCTCCCACTAAAGTGAA
GAAAAATGCACATAACGTGGATCACGCCAGTGTGTTGGCATGCATCAGCCCAGAAGCAGTGATCTCTGGA
TTAAACTGCATGTCATTTGCTAATGTTGGCATGAGCGGCTTAAGCCCCAATGGTGTGGATTTGAGCATGG
AGGCAAATGCTATAGCTCTGAAATATTTAAATGAAAATCAGCTGTCACAACTGTCTGTCACTCGATCGAA
CCAAAATAATTGTGACCCATTCAGCCTTCTCCATATTAATACAGACAGAAGCACAGTGGGGCTTAGTTTA
ATTTCACCAAACAACATGTCATTTGCAACCAAAAAATATATGAAGAGATATGGACTCCTACAAAGCAGTG
ACAATAGTGAAGATGAAGAGGAACCTCCCGACAATGCAGATAGCAAGAGTGAATATTTATTGAATCAGAA
CCTTAGGTCCATACCCGAACAGCTTGGTGGTCAGAAAGAGCCTTCTAAGAATGACCATGAAATAATTAAT
TGTTCTAACTGTGAATCTGTGGGGACCAACGCAGATACGCCAGTATTGAGAAATATTACAAATGAAGTTT
TGCAGACAAAAGCAAAACAGCAGTTGACTGAAAAGCCAGCTTTCTTAGTAAAGAACCTTAAACCAAGTCC
TGCAGTGAACCTTCGAACCGGGAAAGCAGAGTTCACTCAACATCCTGAGAAAGAAAATGAAGGGGACATT
ACAATTTTTCCTGAAAGTTTGCAACCTTCTGAAACGCTAAAGCAGATGAATAGCATGAATTCAGTAGGCA
CCTTCTTAGATGTAAAACGTCTCAGACAGTTACCAAAATTATTTTAA
